>Addgene plasmid #63507 | pFusB3-22 | depositor partial sequence | sequence record 105532 | pFUSB3_CCC
AGTCTTAAGCGTCTCATGGCCTGACCCCGGACCAAGTGGTGGCTATCGCCAGCCACGATGGCGGCAAGCA
AGCGCTCGAAACGGTGCAGCGGCTGTTGCCGGTGCTGTGCCAGGACCATGGCCTGACTCCGGACCAAGTG
GTGGCTATCGCCAGCCACGATGGCGGCAAGCAAGCGCTCGAAACGGTGCAGCGGCTGTTGCCGGTGCTGT
GCCAGGACCATGGCCTGACTCCGGACCAAGTGGTGGCTATCGCCAGCCACGATGGCGGCAAGCAAGCGCT
CGAAACGGTGCAGCGGCTGTTGCCGGTGCTGTGCCAGGACCATGGCCTGACCCCGGACCAAGTGGTGGCT
ATCGAGACGTC
