>Addgene plasmid #63507 | pFusB3-22 | depositor partial sequence | sequence record 105533 | FusB3
CGTCTCATGGCCTGACCCCGGACCAAGTGGTGGCTATCGAGACCGGCGCCGCTACAGGGCGCGTCCCATT
CGCCATTCAGGCTGCGCAACTGTTGGGAAGGGCGATCGGTGCGGGCCTCTTCGCTATTACGCCAGCTGGC
GAAAGGGGGATGTGCTGCAAGGCGATTAAGTTGGGTAACGCCAGGGTTTTCCCAGTCACGACGTTGTAAA
ACGACGGCCAGTGAGCGCGCGTAATACGACTCACTATAGGGCGAATTGGGTACCGGGCCCCCCCTCGAGG
TCCTCCAGCTTTTGTTCCCTTTAGTGAGGGTTAATTGCGCGCTTGGCGTAATCATGGTCATAGCTGTTTC
CTGTGTGAAATTGTTATCCGCTCACAATTCCACACAACATACGAGCCGGAAGCATAAAGTGTAAAGCCTG
GGGTGCCTAATGAGTGAGCTAACTCACATTAATTGCGTTGCGCTCACTGCCCGCTTTCCACCGGTGGTCT
CGCCAGGACCATGGCCTGACCCCGGACCAAGTGGTGGCTATCGAGACGTCTAGACCAGCCAGGACAGAAA
TGCCTCGACTTCGCTGCTACCCAAGGTTGCCGGGTGACGCACACCGTGGAAACGGATGAAGGCACGAACC
CAGTGGACATAAGCCTGTTCGGTTCGTAAGCTGTAATGCAAGTAGCGTATGCGCTCACGCAACTGGTCCA
GAACCTTGACCGAACGCAGCGGTGGTAACGGCGCAGTGGCGGTTTTCATGGCTTGTTATGACTGTTTTTT
TGGGGTACAGTCTATGCCTCGGGCATCCAAGCAGCAAGCGCGTTACGCCGTGGGTCGATGTTTGATGTTA
TGGAGCAGCAACGATGTTACGCAGCAGGGCAGTCGCCCTAAAACAAAGTTAAACATTATGAGGGAAGCGG
TGATCGCCGAAGTATCGACTCAACTATCAGAGGTAGTTGGCGTCATCGAGCGCCATCTCGAACCGACGTT
GCTGGCCGTACATTTGTACGGCTCCGCAGTGGATGGCGGCCTGAAGCCACACAGTGATATTGATTTGCTG
GTTACGGTGACCGTAAGGCTTGATGAAACAACGCGGCGAGCTTTGATCAACGACCTTTTGGAAACTTCGG
CTTCCCCTGGAGAGAGCGAGATTCTCCGCGCTGTAGAAGTCACCATTGTTGTGCACGACGACATCATTCC
GTGGCGTTATCCAGCTAAGCGCGAACTGCAATTTGGAGAATGGCAGCGCAATGACATTCTTGCAGGTATC
TTCGAGCCAGCCACGATCGACATTGATCTGGCTATCTTGCTGACAAAAGCAAGAGAACATAGCGTTGCCT
TGGTAGGTCCAGCGGCGGAGGAACTCTTTGATCCGGTTCCTGAACAGGATCTATTTGAGGCGCTAAATGA
AACCTTAACGCTATGGAACTCGCCGCCCGACTGGGCTGGCGATGAGCGAAATGTAGTGCTTACGTTGTCC
CGCATTTGGTACAGCGCAGTAACCGGCAAAATCGCGCCGAAGGATGTCGCTGCCGACTGGGCAATGGAGC
GCCTGCCGGCCCAGTATCAGCCCGTCATACTTGAAGCTAGACAGGCTTATCTTGGACAAGAAGAAGATCG
CTTGGCCTCGCGCGCAGATCAGTTGGAAGAATTTGTCCACTACGTGAAAGGCGAGATCACCAAGGTAGTC
GGCAAATAACCCTCGAGCCACCCATGACCAAAATCCCTTAACGTGAGTTACGCGTCGTTCCACTGAGCGT
CAGACCCCGTAGAAAAGATCAAAGGATCTTCTTGAGATCCTTTTTTTCTGCGCGTAATCTGCTGCTTGCA
AACAAAAAAACCACCGCTACCAGCGGTGGTTTGTTTGCCGGATCAAGAGCTACCAACTCTTTTTCCGAAG
GTAACTGGCTTCAGCAGAGCGCAGATACCAAATACTGTCCTTCTAGTGTAGCCGTAGTTAGGCCACCACT
TCAAGAACTCTGTAGCACCGCCTACATACCTCGCTCTGCTAATCCTGTTACCAGTGGCTGCTGCCAGTGG
CGATAAGTCGTGTCTTACCGGGTTGGACTCAAGACGATAGTTACCGGATAAGGCGCAGCGGTCGGGCTGA
ACGGGGGGTTCGTGCACACAGCCCAGCTTGGAGCGAACGACCTACACCGAACTGAGATACCTACAGCGTG
AGCATTGAGAAAGCGCCACGCTTCCCGAAGGGAGAAAGGCGGACAGGTATCCGGTAAGCGGCAGGGTCGG
AACAGGAGAGCGCACGAGGGAGCTTCCAGGGGGAAACGCCTGGTATCTTTATAGTCCTGTCGGGTTTCGC
CACCTCTGACTTGAGCGTCGATTTTTGTGATGCTCGTCAGGGGGGCGGAGCCTATGGAAAAACGCCAGCA
ACGCGGCCTTTTTACGGTTCCTGGCCTTTTGCTGGCCTTTTGCTCACATGTTCTTTCCTGCGTTATCCCC
TGATTCTGTGGATAACCGTATTACCGCCTTTGAGTGAGCTGATACCGCTCGCCGCAGCCGAACGACCGAG
CGCAGCGAGTCAGTGAGCGAGGAAGCGGAAGAGCGCCCAATACGCAAACCGCCTCTCCCCGCGCGTTGGC
CGATTCATTAATGCAGCTGGCACGACAGGTTTCCCGACTGGAAAGCGGGCAGTGAGCGCAACGCAATTAA
TACGCGTACCGCTAGCCAGGAAGAGTTTGTAGAAACGCAAAAAGGCCATCCGTCAGGATGGCCTTCTGCT
TAGTTTGATGCCTGGCAGTTTATGGCGGGCGTCCTGCCCGCCACCCTCCGGGCCGTTGCTTCACAACGTT
CAAATCCGCTCCCGGCGGATTTGTCCTACTCAGGAGAGCGTTCACCGACAAACAACAGATAAAACGAAAG
GCCCAGTCTTCCGACTGAGCCTTTCGTTTTATTTGATGCCTGGCAGTTCCCTACTCTCGCGTTAACGCTA
GCATGGATGTTTTCCCAGTCACGACGTTGTAAAACGACGGCCAGTCTTAAG
