>Addgene plasmid #63507 | pFusB3-22 | addgene partial sequence | sequence record 116351 | pCR8_R1 5'-cgaaccgaacaggcttatgt-3'
GGTGTGCGTCACCCGGCAACCTTGGGTAGCAGCGAAGTCGAGGCATTTCTGTCCTGGCTGGTCTAGACGT
CTCGATAGCCACCACTTGGTCCGGGGTCAGGCCATGGTCCTGGCACAGCACCGGCAACAGCCGCTGCACC
GTTTCGAGCGCTTGCTTGCCGCCATCGTGGCTGGCGATAGCCACCACTTGGTCCGGAGTCAGGCCATGGT
CCTGGCACAGCACCGGCAACAGCCGCTGCACCGTTTCGAGCGCTTGCTTGCCGCCATCGTGGCTGGCGAT
AGCCACCACTTGGTCCGGAGTCAGGCCATGGTCCTGGCACAGCACCGGCAACAGCCGCTGCACCGTTTCG
AGCGCTTGCTTGCCGCCATCGTGGCTGGCGATAGCCACCACTTGGTCCGGGGTCAGGCCATGAGACGCTT
AAGACTGGCCGTCGTTTTACAACGTCGTGACTGGGAAAACATCCATGCTAGCGTTAACGCGAGAGTAGGG
AACTGCCAGGCATCAAATAAAACGAAAGGCTCAGTCGGAAGACTGGGCCTTTCGTTTTATCTGTTGTTTG
TCGGTGAACGCTCTCCTGAGTAGGACAAATCCGCCGGGAGCGGATTTGAACGTTGTGAAGCAACGGCCCG
GAGGGTGGCGGGCAGGACGCCCGCCATAAACTGCCAGGCATCAAACTAAGCAGAAGGCCATCCTGACGGA
TGGCCTTTTTGCGTTTCTACAAACTCTTCCTGGCTAGCGGTACGCGTATTAATTGCGTTGCGCTCACTGC
CCGCTTTCCAGTCGGGAAACCTGTC
