[The description below was written by a language model from this plasmid's Addgene catalogue record.]
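Description:
pFusB3-22 is a component plasmid from the FusX TALE assembly system, a library-based scheme designed for rapid one-step construction of TALE arrays for genome engineering. It is built on the FusB3 backbone (about 3 kb without insert), is classed as a TALEN vector, and is maintained as a high-copy plasmid in standard E. coli cloning strains under spectinomycin selection. The record does not name the origin of replication, and no feature table is provided. The listed sequencing primers carry pCR8 names, so the insert is evidently flanked by pCR8-type priming sites.

The payload is a short synthetic trimer of TALE repeat modules whose repeat variable diresidues (RVDs) are HD, HD and HD. In the TALE code, HD specifies cytosine, so this module recognises the triplet CCC, as reflected in its alternative name B3_CCC. The trimer is pre-assembled to occupy RVD positions 13 to 15 of a final TALE array. It was inserted using BsaI sites that were destroyed during cloning, consistent with Golden Gate-style construction using a type IIS enzyme, which cuts outside its recognition site and allows seamless, ordered joining of repeat units.

The plasmid carries no promoter or expression cassette according to the record, and it is not intended for direct use in cells. Instead, it serves as one member of a position-specific library: a user picks the trimer plasmid matching the desired target bases at each position block and combines them in a single assembly reaction with a receiver vector to produce a full-length TALEN or other TALE fusion with custom DNA-binding specificity.
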