Addgene plasmid #63507: pFusB3-22
Purpose: Encodes RVD positions 13-15 in TALEN assembly
Depositing lab: Stephen Ekker. Depositing organization: Mayo Foundation for Medical Education and Research. Publication: FusX: A rapid one-step TALE assembly system for genome science. Ma AC, McNulty MS, Tanya PL, Jarryd CM, Martinez-Galvez G, Argue DP, Lee HB, Urban MD, Bullard CE, Blackburn PR, Man TK, Clark KJ, Ekker SC. Hum Gene Ther. 2016 Jun;27(6):451-63. doi: 10.1089/hum.2015.172 PubMed 26854857.
Backbone
  Vector backbone: FusB3
  Backbone size w/o insert (bp): 2991
  Vector type: TALEN
Growth in bacteria
  Bacterial resistance: Spectinomycin, 50 μg/mL
  Growth temperature: 37°C
  Growth strain: DH5alpha
  Copy number: High Copy
Gene/Insert
  Gene/Insert name: HD HD HD (alt name: B3_CCC)
  Species: Synthetic
  Mutation: none
  Cloning method: Restriction Enzyme; 5′ cloning site BsaI (destroyed during cloning); 3′ cloning site BsaI (destroyed during cloning)
  Sequencing primers: 5′ pCR8_F1; 3′ pCR8_R1
Terms and licenses: Academic/Nonprofit Terms; Industry Terms: Not Available to Industry
How to cite: pFusB3-22 was a gift from Stephen Ekker (Addgene plasmid # 63507 ; http://n2t.net/addgene:63507 ; RRID:Addgene_63507)
